>Addgene plasmid #198566 | PX458-SPNS1-sg1 | addgene full sequence | sequence record 438877 | Addgene NGS Result
GAGGGCCTATTTCCCATGATTCCTTCATATTTGCATATACGATACAAGGCTGTTAGAGAGATAATTGGAA
TTAATTTGACTGTAAACACAAAGATATTAGTACAAAATACGTGACGTAGAAAGTAATAATTTCTTGGGTA
GTTTGCAGTTTTAAAATTATGTTTTAAAATGGACTATCATATGCTTACCGTAACTTGAAAGTATTTCGAT
TTCTTGGCTTTATATATCTTGTGGAAAGGACGAAACACCGGTCGGCCACAAAGAGGTGTTTTAGAGCTAG
AAATAGCAAGTTAAAATAAGGCTAGTCCGTTATCAACTTGAAAAAGTGGCACCGAGTCGGTGCTTTTTTG
TTTTAGAGCTAGAAATAGCAAGTTAAAATAAGGCTAGTCCGTTTTTAGCGCGTGCGCCAATTCTGCAGAC
AAATGGCTCTAGAGGTACCCGTTACATAACTTACGGTAAATGGCCCGCCTGGCTGACCGCCCAACGACCC
CCGCCCATTGACGTCAATAGTAACGCCAATAGGGACTTTCCATTGACGTCAATGGGTGGAGTATTTACGG
TAAACTGCCCACTTGGCAGTACATCAAGTGTATCATATGCCAAGTACGCCCCCTATTGACGTCAATGACG
GTAAATGGCCCGCCTGGCATTGTGCCCAGTACATGACCTTATGGGACTTTCCTACTTGGCAGTACATCTA
CGTATTAGTCATCGCTATTACCATGGTCGAGGTGAGCCCCACGTTCTGCTTCACTCTCCCCATCTCCCCC
CCCTCCCCACCCCCAATTTTGTATTTATTTATTTTTTAATTATTTTGTGCAGCGATGGGGGCGGGGGGGG
GGGGGGCGCGCGCCAGGCGGGGCGGGGCGGGGCGAGGGGCGGGGCGGGGCGAGGCGGAGAGGTGCGGCGG
CAGCCAATCAGAGCGGCGCGCTCCGAAAGTTTCCTTTTATGGCGAGGCGGCGGCGGCGGCGGCCCTATAA
AAAGCGAAGCGCGCGGCGGGCGGGAGTCGCTGCGCGCTGCCTTCGCCCCGTGCCCCGCTCCGCCGCCGCC
TCGCGCCGCCCGCCCCGGCTCTGACTGACCGCGTTACTCCCACAGGTGAGCGGGCGGGACGGCCCTTCTC
CTCCGGGCTGTAATTAGCTGAGCAAGAGGTAAGGGTTTAAGGGATGGTTGGTTGGTGGGGTATTAATGTT
TAATTACCTGGAGCACCTGCCTGAAATCACTTTTTTTCAGGTTGGACCGGTGCCACCATGGACTATAAGG
ACCACGACGGAGACTACAAGGATCATGATATTGATTACAAAGACGATGACGATAAGATGGCCCCAAAGAA
GAAGCGGAAGGTCGGTATCCACGGAGTCCCAGCAGCCGACAAGAAGTACAGCATCGGCCTGGACATCGGC
ACCAACTCTGTGGGCTGGGCCGTGATCACCGACGAGTACAAGGTGCCCAGCAAGAAATTCAAGGTGCTGG
GCAACACCGACCGGCACAGCATCAAGAAGAACCTGATCGGAGCCCTGCTGTTCGACAGCGGCGAAACAGC
CGAGGCCACCCGGCTGAAGAGAACCGCCAGAAGAAGATACACCAGACGGAAGAACCGGATCTGCTATCTG
CAAGAGATCTTCAGCAACGAGATGGCCAAGGTGGACGACAGCTTCTTCCACAGACTGGAAGAGTCCTTCC
TGGTGGAAGAGGATAAGAAGCACGAGCGGCACCCCATCTTCGGCAACATCGTGGACGAGGTGGCCTACCA
CGAGAAGTACCCCACCATCTACCACCTGAGAAAGAAACTGGTGGACAGCACCGACAAGGCCGACCTGCGG
CTGATCTATCTGGCCCTGGCCCACATGATCAAGTTCCGGGGCCACTTCCTGATCGAGGGCGACCTGAACC
CCGACAACAGCGACGTGGACAAGCTGTTCATCCAGCTGGTGCAGACCTACAACCAGCTGTTCGAGGAAAA
CCCCATCAACGCCAGCGGCGTGGACGCCAAGGCCATCCTGTCTGCCAGACTGAGCAAGAGCAGACGGCTG
GAAAATCTGATCGCCCAGCTGCCCGGCGAGAAGAAGAATGGCCTGTTCGGAAACCTGATTGCCCTGAGCC
TGGGCCTGACCCCCAACTTCAAGAGCAACTTCGACCTGGCCGAGGATGCCAAACTGCAGCTGAGCAAGGA
CACCTACGACGACGACCTGGACAACCTGCTGGCCCAGATCGGCGACCAGTACGCCGACCTGTTTCTGGCC
GCCAAGAACCTGTCCGACGCCATCCTGCTGAGCGACATCCTGAGAGTGAACACCGAGATCACCAAGGCCC
CCCTGAGCGCCTCTATGATCAAGAGATACGACGAGCACCACCAGGACCTGACCCTGCTGAAAGCTCTCGT
GCGGCAGCAGCTGCCTGAGAAGTACAAAGAGATTTTCTTCGACCAGAGCAAGAACGGCTACGCCGGCTAC
ATTGACGGCGGAGCCAGCCAGGAAGAGTTCTACAAGTTCATCAAGCCCATCCTGGAAAAGATGGACGGCA
CCGAGGAACTGCTCGTGAAGCTGAACAGAGAGGACCTGCTGCGGAAGCAGCGGACCTTCGACAACGGCAG
CATCCCCCACCAGATCCACCTGGGAGAGCTGCACGCCATTCTGCGGCGGCAGGAAGATTTTTACCCATTC
CTGAAGGACAACCGGGAAAAGATCGAGAAGATCCTGACCTTCCGCATCCCCTACTACGTGGGCCCTCTGG
CCAGGGGAAACAGCAGATTCGCCTGGATGACCAGAAAGAGCGAGGAAACCATCACCCCCTGGAACTTCGA
GGAAGTGGTGGACAAGGGCGCTTCCGCCCAGAGCTTCATCGAGCGGATGACCAACTTCGATAAGAACCTG
CCCAACGAGAAGGTGCTGCCCAAGCACAGCCTGCTGTACGAGTACTTCACCGTGTATAACGAGCTGACCA
AAGTGAAATACGTGACCGAGGGAATGAGAAAGCCCGCCTTCCTGAGCGGCGAGCAGAAAAAGGCCATCGT
GGACCTGCTGTTCAAGACCAACCGGAAAGTGACCGTGAAGCAGCTGAAAGAGGACTACTTCAAGAAAATC
GAGTGCTTCGACTCCGTGGAAATCTCCGGCGTGGAAGATCGGTTCAACGCCTCCCTGGGCACATACCACG
ATCTGCTGAAAATTATCAAGGACAAGGACTTCCTGGACAATGAGGAAAACGAGGACATTCTGGAAGATAT
CGTGCTGACCCTGACACTGTTTGAGGACAGAGAGATGATCGAGGAACGGCTGAAAACCTATGCCCACCTG
TTCGACGACAAAGTGATGAAGCAGCTGAAGCGGCGGAGATACACCGGCTGGGGCAGGCTGAGCCGGAAGC
TGATCAACGGCATCCGGGACAAGCAGTCCGGCAAGACAATCCTGGATTTCCTGAAGTCCGACGGCTTCGC
CAACAGAAACTTCATGCAGCTGATCCACGACGACAGCCTGACCTTTAAAGAGGACATCCAGAAAGCCCAG
GTGTCCGGCCAGGGCGATAGCCTGCACGAGCACATTGCCAATCTGGCCGGCAGCCCCGCCATTAAGAAGG
GCATCCTGCAGACAGTGAAGGTGGTGGACGAGCTCGTGAAAGTGATGGGCCGGCACAAGCCCGAGAACAT
CGTGATCGAAATGGCCAGAGAGAACCAGACCACCCAGAAGGGACAGAAGAACAGCCGCGAGAGAATGAAG
CGGATCGAAGAGGGCATCAAAGAGCTGGGCAGCCAGATCCTGAAAGAACACCCCGTGGAAAACACCCAGC
TGCAGAACGAGAAGCTGTACCTGTACTACCTGCAGAATGGGCGGGATATGTACGTGGACCAGGAACTGGA
CATCAACCGGCTGTCCGACTACGATGTGGACCATATCGTGCCTCAGAGCTTTCTGAAGGACGACTCCATC
GACAACAAGGTGCTGACCAGAAGCGACAAGAACCGGGGCAAGAGCGACAACGTGCCCTCCGAAGAGGTCG
TGAAGAAGATGAAGAACTACTGGCGGCAGCTGCTGAACGCCAAGCTGATTACCCAGAGAAAGTTCGACAA
TCTGACCAAGGCCGAGAGAGGCGGCCTGAGCGAACTGGATAAGGCCGGCTTCATCAAGAGACAGCTGGTG
GAAACCCGGCAGATCACAAAGCACGTGGCACAGATCCTGGACTCCCGGATGAACACTAAGTACGACGAGA
ATGACAAGCTGATCCGGGAAGTGAAAGTGATCACCCTGAAGTCCAAGCTGGTGTCCGATTTCCGGAAGGA
TTTCCAGTTTTACAAAGTGCGCGAGATCAACAACTACCACCACGCCCACGACGCCTACCTGAACGCCGTC
GTGGGAACCGCCCTGATCAAAAAGTACCCTAAGCTGGAAAGCGAGTTCGTGTACGGCGACTACAAGGTGT
ACGACGTGCGGAAGATGATCGCCAAGAGCGAGCAGGAAATCGGCAAGGCTACCGCCAAGTACTTCTTCTA
CAGCAACATCATGAACTTTTTCAAGACCGAGATTACCCTGGCCAACGGCGAGATCCGGAAGCGGCCTCTG
ATCGAGACAAACGGCGAAACCGGGGAGATCGTGTGGGATAAGGGCCGGGATTTTGCCACCGTGCGGAAAG
TGCTGAGCATGCCCCAAGTGAATATCGTGAAAAAGACCGAGGTGCAGACAGGCGGCTTCAGCAAAGAGTC
TATCCTGCCCAAGAGGAACAGCGATAAGCTGATCGCCAGAAAGAAGGACTGGGACCCTAAGAAGTACGGC
GGCTTCGACAGCCCCACCGTGGCCTATTCTGTGCTGGTGGTGGCCAAAGTGGAAAAGGGCAAGTCCAAGA
AACTGAAGAGTGTGAAAGAGCTGCTGGGGATCACCATCATGGAAAGAAGCAGCTTCGAGAAGAATCCCAT
CGACTTTCTGGAAGCCAAGGGCTACAAAGAAGTGAAAAAGGACCTGATCATCAAGCTGCCTAAGTACTCC
CTGTTCGAGCTGGAAAACGGCCGGAAGAGAATGCTGGCCTCTGCCGGCGAACTGCAGAAGGGAAACGAAC
TGGCCCTGCCCTCCAAATATGTGAACTTCCTGTACCTGGCCAGCCACTATGAGAAGCTGAAGGGCTCCCC
CGAGGATAATGAGCAGAAACAGCTGTTTGTGGAACAGCACAAGCACTACCTGGACGAGATCATCGAGCAG
ATCAGCGAGTTCTCCAAGAGAGTGATCCTGGCCGACGCTAATCTGGACAAAGTGCTGTCCGCCTACAACA
AGCACCGGGATAAGCCCATCAGAGAGCAGGCCGAGAATATCATCCACCTGTTTACCCTGACCAATCTGGG
AGCCCCTGCCGCCTTCAAGTACTTTGACACCACCATCGACCGGAAGAGGTACACCAGCACCAAAGAGGTG
CTGGACGCCACCCTGATCCACCAGAGCATCACCGGCCTGTACGAGACACGGATCGACCTGTCTCAGCTGG
GAGGCGACAAAAGGCCGGCGGCCACGAAAAAGGCCGGCCAGGCAAAAAAGAAAAAGGAATTCGGCAGTGG
AGAGGGCAGAGGAAGTCTGCTAACATGCGGTGACGTCGAGGAGAATCCTGGCCCAGTGAGCAAGGGCGAG
GAGCTGTTCACCGGGGTGGTGCCCATCCTGGTCGAGCTGGACGGCGACGTAAACGGCCACAAGTTCAGCG
TGTCCGGCGAGGGCGAGGGCGATGCCACCTACGGCAAGCTGACCCTGAAGTTCATCTGCACCACCGGCAA
GCTGCCCGTGCCCTGGCCCACCCTCGTGACCACCCTGACCTACGGCGTGCAGTGCTTCAGCCGCTACCCC
GACCACATGAAGCAGCACGACTTCTTCAAGTCCGCCATGCCCGAAGGCTACGTCCAGGAGCGCACCATCT
TCTTCAAGGACGACGGCAACTACAAGACCCGCGCCGAGGTGAAGTTCGAGGGCGACACCCTGGTGAACCG
CATCGAGCTGAAGGGCATCGACTTCAAGGAGGACGGCAACATCCTGGGGCACAAGCTGGAGTACAACTAC
AACAGCCACAACGTCTATATCATGGCCGACAAGCAGAAGAACGGCATCAAGGTGAACTTCAAGATCCGCC
ACAACATCGAGGACGGCAGCGTGCAGCTCGCCGACCACTACCAGCAGAACACCCCCATCGGCGACGGCCC
CGTGCTGCTGCCCGACAACCACTACCTGAGCACCCAGTCCGCCCTGAGCAAAGACCCCAACGAGAAGCGC
GATCACATGGTCCTGCTGGAGTTCGTGACCGCCGCCGGGATCACTCTCGGCATGGACGAGCTGTACAAGG
AATTCTAACTAGAGCTCGCTGATCAGCCTCGACTGTGCCTTCTAGTTGCCAGCCATCTGTTGTTTGCCCC
TCCCCCGTGCCTTCCTTGACCCTGGAAGGTGCCACTCCCACTGTCCTTTCCTAATAAAATGAGGAAATTG
CATCGCATTGTCTGAGTAGGTGTCATTCTATTCTGGGGGGTGGGGTGGGGCAGGACAGCAAGGGGGAGGA
TTGGGAAGAGAATAGCAGGCATGCTGGGGAGCGGCCGCAGGAACCCCTAGTGATGGAGTTGGCCACTCCC
TCTCTGCGCGCTCGCTCGCTCACTGAGGCCGGGCGACCAAAGGTCGCCCGACGCCCGGGCTTTGCCCGGG
CGGCCTCAGTGAGCGAGCGAGCGCGCAGCTGCCTGCAGGGGCGCCTGATGCGGTATTTTCTCCTTACGCA
TCTGTGCGGTATTTCACACCGCATA
[95 nt withheld, positions 6746-6840]
T
[46 nt withheld, positions 6842-6887]
C
[141 nt withheld, positions 6889-7029]
CCTTTGACGTTGGAGTCCACGTTCTTT
[37 nt withheld, positions 7057-7093]
ACTCTATCTCGGGCTATTCTTTTGATTTATAAGGGATTTTGCCGATTTCGGTCTATTGGTTAAAAAATGA
GCTGATTTAACAAAAATTTAACGCGAATTTTAACAAAATATTAACGTTTACAATTTTATGGTGCACTCTC
AGTACAATCTGCTCTGATGCCGCATAGTTAAGCCAGCCCCGACACCCGCCAACACCCGCTGACGCGCCCT
GACGGGCTTGTCTGCTCCCGGCATCCGCTTACAGACAAGCTGTGACCGTCTCCGGGAGCTGCATGTGTCA
GAGGTTTTCACCGTCATCACCGAAACGCGCGAGACGAAAGGGCCTCGTGATACGCCTATTTTTATAGGTT
AATGTCATGATAATAATGGTTTCTTAGACGTCAGGTGGCACTTTTCGGGGAAATGTGCGCGGAACCCCTA
TTTGTTTATTTTTCTAAATACATTCAAATATGTATCCGCTCATGAGACAATAACCCTGATAAATGCTTCA
ATAATATTGAAAAAGGAAGAGTATGAGTATTCAACATTTCCGTGTCGCCCTTATTCCCTTTTTTGCGGCA
TTTTGCCTTCCTGTTTTTGCTCACCCAGAAACGCTGGTGAAAGTAAAAGATGCTGAAGATCAGTTGGGTG
CACGAGTGGGTTACATCGAACTGGATCTCAACAGCGGTAAGATCCTTGAGAGTTTTCGCCCCGAAGAACG
TTTTCCAATGATGAGCACTTTTAAAGTTCTGCTATGTGGCGCGGTATTATCCCGTATTGACGCCGGGCAA
GAGCAACTCGGTCGCCGCATACACTATTCTCAGAATGACTTGGTTGAGTACTCACCAGTCACAGAAAAGC
ATCTTACGGATGGCATGACAGTAAGAGAATTATGCAGTGCTGCCATAACCATGAGTGATAACACTGCGGC
CAACTTACTTCTGACAACGATCGGAGGACCGAAGGAGCTAACCGCTTTTTTGCACAACATGGGGGATCAT
GTAACTCGCCTTGATCGTTGGGAACCGGAGCTGAATGAAGCCATACCAAACGACGAGCGTGACACCACGA
TGCCTGTAGCAATGGCAACAACGTTGCGCAAACTATTAACTGGCGAACTACTTACTCTAGCTTCCCGGCA
ACAATTAATAGACTGGATGGAGGCGGATAAAGTTGCAGGACCACTTCTGCGCTCGGCCCTTCCGGCTGGC
TGGTTTATTGCTGATAAATCTGGAGCCGGTGAGCGTGGAAGCCGCGGTATCATTGCAGCACTGGGGCCAG
ATGGTAAGCCCTCCCGTATCGTAGTTATCTACACGACGGGGAGTCAGGCAACTATGGATGAACGAAATAG
ACAGATCGCTGAGATAGGTGCCTCACTGATTAAGCATTGGTAACTGTCAGACCAAGTTTACTCATATATA
CTTTAGATTGATTTAAAACTTCATTTTTAATTTAAAAGGATCTAGGTGAAGATCCTTTTTGATAATCTCA
TGACCAAAATCCCTTAACGTGAGTTTTCGTTCCACTGAGCGTCAGACCCCGTAGAAAAGATCAAAGGATC
TTCTTGAGATCCTTTTTTTCTGCGCGTAATCTGCTGCTTGCAAACAAAAAAACCACCGCTACCAGCGGTG
GTTTGTTTGCCGGATCAAGAGCTACCAACTCTTTTTCCGAAGGTAACTGGCTTCAGCAGAGCGCAGATAC
CAAATACTGTTCTTCTAGTGTAGCCGTAGTTAGGCCACCACTTCAAGAACTCTGTAGCACCGCCTACATA
CCTCGCTCTGCTAATCCTGTTACCAGTGGCTGCTGCCAGTGGCGATAAGTCGTGTCTTACCGGGTTGGAC
TCAAGACGATAGTTACCGGATAAGGCGCAGCGGTCGGGCTGAACGGGGGGTTCGTGCACACAGCCCAGCT
TGGAGCGAACGACCTACACCGAACTGAGATACCTACAGCGTGAGCTATGAGAAAGCGCCACGCTTCCCGA
AGGGAGAAAGGCGGACAGGTATCCGGTAAGCGGCAGGGTCGGAACAGGAGAGCGCACGAGGGAGCTTCCA
GGGGGAAACGCCTGGTATCTTTATAGTCCTGTCGGGTTTCGCCACCTCTGACTTGAGCGTCGATTTTTGT
GATGCTCGTCAGGGGGGCGGAGCCTATGGAAAAACGCCAGCAACGCGGCCTTTTTACGGTTCCTGGCCTT
TTGCTGGCCTTTTGCTCACATGT
Features (pLannotate 1.2.2; 19 found; start..end, strand, type, name):
      1..241     +  promoter       U6 promoter: RNA polymerase III promoter for human U6 snRNA
    268..343     +  misc_RNA       gRNA scaffold: guide RNA scaffold for the Streptococcus pyogenes CRISPR/Cas9 system
    350..393     +  misc_RNA       gRNA scaffold (fragment): guide RNA scaffold for the Streptococcus pyogenes CRISPR/Cas9 system
    440..725     +  enhancer       CMV enhancer: human cytomegalovirus immediate early enhancer; contains an 18-bp deletion relative to the standard CMV enhancer
    727..1002    +  promoter       chicken β-actin promoter: No description available
   1003..1230    +  intron         hybrid intron: hybrid between chicken β-actin (CBA) and minute virus of mice (MMV) introns (Gray et al., 2011)
   1368..2969    +  CDS            Cas9(N): N-terminal portion of Streptococcus pyogenes Cas9 (Zetsche et al., 2015)
   2970..5468    +  CDS            Cas9(C): C-terminal portion of Streptococcus pyogenes Cas9 (Zetsche et al., 2015)
   5469..5516    +  CDS            nucleoplasmin NLS: bipartite nuclear localization signal from nucleoplasmin
   5586..6299    +  CDS            EGFP: EGFP is a basic (constitutively fluorescent) green fluorescent protein published in 1996, derived from Aequorea victoria. It is reported to be a rapidly-maturing weak dimer with moderate acid sensitivity.
   6333..6444    +  polyA_signal   bGH poly(A) signal: bovine growth hormone polyadenylation signal
   6549..6689    +  repeat_region  AAV2 ITR: inverted terminal repeat of adeno-associated virus serotype 2 inverted
   6694..6745    -  misc_feature   bom (fragment): basis of mobility region from pBR322
   6764..7219    +  rep_origin     f1 ori (sequence partly withheld): f1 bacteriophage origin of replication; arrow indicates direction of (+) strand synthesis
   7220..7269    -  misc_feature   bom (fragment): basis of mobility region from pBR322
   7371..7406    -  CDS            rop (fragment): Rop protein, which maintains plasmids at low copy number; rop
   7501..7605    +  promoter       AmpR promoter: bla
   7606..8466    +  CDS            AmpR: β-lactamase; bla; confers resistance to ampicillin, carbenicillin, and related antibiotics
   8637..9225    +  rep_origin     ori: high-copy-number ColE1/pMB1/pBR322/pUC origin of replication
