[The description below was written by a language model from this plasmid's Addgene catalogue record and pLannotate feature annotations shown in this document.]
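Description:
PX458-SPNS1-sg1 is a mammalian-expression CRISPR plasmid of about 9.3 kb. It is built on the PX458 backbone, an all-in-one vector that delivers Streptococcus pyogenes Cas9, a single guide RNA and a green fluorescent marker from one plasmid. It is propagated in E. coli through a high-copy ColE1/pUC-type origin and selected with ampicillin via the β-lactamase (AmpR) gene and its own promoter. An f1 phage origin is also present. The short bom and rop fragments and a single AAV2 ITR that were annotated appear to be backbone remnants rather than functional parts. With only one ITR annotated, the plasmid is not set up as an AAV packaging construct.

The payload consists of two expression units. A human U6 RNA polymerase III promoter drives the guide, a spacer directed against human SPNS1. The spacer was inserted between the two BbsI sites, which were destroyed in cloning, and sits directly upstream of the S. pyogenes gRNA scaffold. Downstream, a CMV enhancer, chicken β-actin promoter and hybrid intron drive the Cas9 open reading frame. The annotation tool splits this frame into contiguous N- and C-terminal portions, but they form one continuous coding sequence. Cas9 is followed by a nucleoplasmin nuclear localization signal, EGFP and a bovine growth hormone polyadenylation signal. The feature table does not annotate the linker between Cas9 and EGFP, although in the PX458 design this is a 2A peptide that yields separate proteins.

EGFP marks transfected cells, which allows Cas9-expressing cells to be identified or sorted. The associated publication concerns SPNS1-dependent lysosomal lipid transport, which suggests the plasmid was made to disrupt SPNS1 in human cells.
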