Addgene plasmid #198566: PX458-SPNS1-sg1
Purpose: SPNS1-targeting sgRNA in PX458 vector
Depositing lab: Monther Abu-Remaileh. Depositing organization: Stanford University. Publication: An SPNS1-dependent lysosomal lipid transport pathway that enables cell survival under choline limitation. Scharenberg SG, Dong W, Ghoochani A, Nyame K, Levin-Konigsberg R, Krishnan AR, Rawat ES, Spees K, Bassik MC, Abu-Remaileh M. Sci Adv. 2023 Apr 21;9(16):eadf8966. doi: 10.1126/sciadv.adf8966. Epub 2023 Apr 19. PubMed 37075117.
Backbone
  Vector backbone: PX458
  Backbone size w/o insert (bp): 9288
  Total vector size (bp): 9288
  Vector type: Mammalian Expression, CRISPR
Growth in bacteria
  Bacterial resistance: Ampicillin, 100 μg/mL
  Growth temperature: 37°C
  Growth strain: DH5alpha
  Copy number: Unknown
Gene/Insert
  Gene/Insert name: SPNS1-sg1 (alt name: SPNS1 sgRNA-1)
  gRNA/shRNA sequence: GTCGGCCACAAAGAGGT
  Species: H. sapiens (human)
  Entrez Gene: SPNS1 (a.k.a. HSpin1, LAT, PP2030, SLC62A1, SLC63A1, SPIN1, SPINL, nrs)
  Cloning method: Restriction Enzyme; 5′ cloning site BbsI (destroyed during cloning); 3′ cloning site BbsI (destroyed during cloning)
  Sequencing primers: 5′ GAGGGCCTATTTCCCATGATT
Terms and licenses: Academic/Nonprofit Terms; Industry Terms: Not Available to Industry
Depositor comments: Please visit https://www.biorxiv.org/content/10.1101/2022.11.27.517422v1 for bioRxiv preprint.
How to cite: PX458-SPNS1-sg1 was a gift from Monther Abu-Remaileh (Addgene plasmid # 198566 ; http://n2t.net/addgene:198566 ; RRID:Addgene_198566)
